>Addgene plasmid #159631 | pCSC-CMV-HA-Ast-3-NP-1-IRES-mCherry | addgene full sequence | sequence record 314336 | Addgene NGS Result
GACGGATCGGGAGATCTCCCGATCCCCTATGGTGCACTCTCAGTACAATCTGCTCTGATGCCGCATAGTT
AAGCCAGTATCTGCTCCCTGCTTGTGTGTTGGAGGTCGCTGAGTAGTGCGCGAGCAAAATTTAAGCTACA
ACAAGGCAAGGCTTGACCGACAATTGCATGAAGAATCTGCTTAGGGTTAGGCGTTTTGCGCTGCTTCGCG
ATGTACGGGCCAGATATACGCGTTGACATTGATTATTGACTAGTTATTAATAGTAATCAATTACGGGGTC
ATTAGTTCATAGCCCATATATGGAGTTCCGCGTTACATAACTTACGGTAAATGGCCCGCCTGGCTGACCG
CCCAACGACCCCCGCCCATTGACGTCAATAATGACGTATGTTCCCATAGTAACGCCAATAGGGACTTTCC
ATTGACGTCAATGGGTGGAGTATTTACGGTAAACTGCCCACTTGGCAGTACATCAAGTGTATCATATGCC
AAGTACGCCCCCTATTGACGTCAATGACGGTAAATGGCCCGCCTGGCATTATGCCCAGTACATGACCTTA
TGGGACTTTCCTACTTGGCAGTACATCTACGTATTAGTCATCGCTATTACCATGGTGATGCGGTTTTGGC
AGTACATCAATGGGCGTGGATAGCGGTTTGACTCACGGGGATTTCCAAGTCTCCACCCCATTGACGTCAA
TGGGAGTTTGTTTTGGCACCAAAATCAACGGGACTTTCCAAAATGTCGTAACAACTCCGCCCCATTGACG
CAAATGGGCGGTAGGCGTGTACGGTGGGAGGTCTATATAAGCAGCGCGTTTTGCCTGTACTGGGTCTCTC
TGGTTAGACCAGATCTGAGCCTGGGAGCTCTCTGGCTAACTAGGGAACCCACTGCTTAAGCCTCAATAAA
GCTTGCCTTGAGTGCTTCAAGTAGTGTGTGCCCGTCTGTTGTGTGACTCTGGTAACTAGAGATCCCTCAG
ACCCTTTTAGTCAGTGTGGAAAATCTCTAGCAGTGGCGCCCGAACAGGGACTTGAAAGCGAAAGGGAAAC
CAGAGGAGCTCTCTCGACGCAGGACTCGGCTTGCTGAAGCGCGCACGGCAAGAGGCGAGGGGCGGCGACT
GGTGAGTACGCCAAAAATTTTGACTAGCGGAGGCTAGAAGGAGAGAGATGGGTGCGAGAGCGTCAGTATT
AAGCGGGGGAGAATTAGATCGCGATGGGAAAAAATTCGGTTAAGGCCAGGGGGAAAGAAAAAATATAAAT
TAAAACATATAGTATGGGCAAGCAGGGAGCTAGAACGATTCGCAGTTAATCCTGGCCTGTTAGAAACATC
AGAAGGCTGTAGACAAATACTGGGACAGCTACAACCATCCCTTCAGACAGGATCAGAAGAACTTAGATCA
TTATATAATACAGTAGCAACCCTCTATTGTGTGCATCAAAGGATAGAGATAAAAGACACCAAGGAAGCTT
TAGACAAGATAGAGGAAGAGCAAAACAAAAGTAAGACCACCGCACAGCAAGCGGCCGCTGATCTTCAGAC
CTGGAGGAGGAGATATGAGGGACAATTGGAGAAGTGAATTATATAAATATAAAGTAGTAAAAATTGAACC
ATTAGGAGTAGCACCCACCAAGGCAAAGAGAAGAGTGGTGCAGAGAGAAAAAAGAGCAGTGGGAATAGGA
GCTTTGTTCCTTGGGTTCTTGGGAGCAGCAGGAAGCACTATGGGCGCAGCGTCAATGACGCTGACGGTAC
AGGCCAGACAATTATTGTCTGGTATAGTGCAGCAGCAGAACAATTTGCTGAGGGCTATTGAGGCGCAACA
GCATCTGTTGCAACTCACAGTCTGGGGCATCAAGCAGCTCCAGGCAAGAATCCTGGCTGTGGAAAGATAC
CTAAAGGATCAACAGCTCCTGGGGATTTGGGGTTGCTCTGGAAAACTCATTTGCACCACTGCTGTGCCTT
GGAATGCTAGTTGGAGTAATAAATCTCTGGAACAGATTTGGAATCACACGACCTGGATGGAGTGGGACAG
AGAAATTAACAATTACACAAGCTTAATACACTCCTTAATTGAAGAATCGCAAAACCAGCAAGAAAAGAAT
GAACAAGAATTATTGGAATTAGATAAATGGGCAAGTTTGTGGAATTGGTTTAACATAACAAATTGGCTGT
GGTATATAAAATTATTCATAATGATAGTAGGAGGCTTGGTAGGTTTAAGAATAGTTTTTGCTGTACTTTC
TATAGTGAATAGAGTTAGGCAGGGATATTCACCATTATCGTTTCAGACCCACCTCCCAACCCCGAGGGGA
CCCGACAGGCCCGAAGGAATAGAAGAAGAAGGTGGAGAGAGAGACAGAGACAGATCCATTCGATTAGTGA
ACGGATCAACTTTTAAAAGAAAAGGGGGGATTGGGGGGTACAGTGCAGGGGAAAGAATAGTAGACATAAT
AGCAACAGACATACAAACTAAAGAATTACAAAAACAAATTACAAAATTCAAAATTTTATCGATAAGCTTG
GGAGTTCCGCGTTACATAACTTACGGTAAATGGCCCGCCTGGCTGACCGCCCAACGACCCCCGCCCATTG
ACGTCAATAATGACGTATGTTCCCATAGTAACGCCAATAGGGACTTTCCATTGACGTCAATGGGTGGAGT
ATTTACGGTAAACTGCCCACTTGGCAGTACATCAAGTGTATCATATGCCAAGTACGCCCCCTATTGACGT
CAATGACGGTAAATGGCCCGCCTGGCATTATGCCCAGTACATGACCTTATGGGACTTTCCTACTTGGCAG
TACATCTACGTATTAGTCATCGCTATTACCATGGTGATGCGGTTTTGGCAGTACATCAATGGGCGTGGAT
AGCGGTTTGACTCACGGGGATTTCCAAGTCTCCACCCCATTGACGTCAATGGGAGTTTGTTTTGGCACCA
AAATCAACGGGACTTTCCAAAATGTCGTAACAACTCCGCCCCATTGACGCAAATGGGCGGTAGGCGTGTA
CGGTGGGAGGTCTATATAAGCAGAGCTCGTTTAGTGAACCGTCAGATCGCCTGGAGACGCCATCCACGCT
GTTTTGACCTCCATAGAAGACACCGACTCTAGAGGATCCACTAGTGTCGACACCATGGCCTGCCCCAGTC
TTGCTTGCTGCCTGCTTGGCCTACTGGCTCTGACCTCCGCCTACCCATACGATGTTCCAGATTACGCTAG
CAGACCCTACAGCTTCGGCCTGGGCAAGAGGGCTGCGCTAGACCTGGATATGCGCAAGTGTCTTCCCTGC
GGACCCGGCGGCAAAGGGCGCTGCTTCGGGCCGAGCATCTGCTGCGCGGACGAGCTGGGCTGCTTCGTGG
GCACCGCCGAGGCGCTGCGCTGCCAGGAGGAGAACTACCTGCCCTCGCCCTGCCAGTCTGGCCAGAAGCC
TTGCGGAAGCGGAGGCCGCTGCGCCACCGCGGGCATCTGCTGTAGCCCGGATGGCTGCCGCACCGACCCC
GCCTGCGACCCTGAGTCTGCCTTCTCCGAGCGCTGACTCGAGCGGGATCAATTCCGCCCCCCCCCTAACG
TTACTGGCCGAAGCCGCTTGGAATAAGGCCGGTGTGCGTTTGTCTATATGTTATTTTCCACCATATTGCC
GTCTTTTGGCAATGTGAGGGCCCGGAAACCTGGCCCTGTCTTCTTGACGAGCATTCCTAGGGGTCTTTCC
CCTCTCGCCAAAGGAATGCAAGGTCTGTTGAATGTCGTGAAGGAAGCAGTTCCTCTGGAAGCTTCTTGAA
GACAAACAACGTCTGTAGCGACCCTTTGCAGGCAGCGGAACCCCCCACCTGGCGACAGGTGCCTCTGCGG
CCAAAAGCCACGTGTATAAGATACACCTGCAAAGGCGGCACAACCCCAGTGCCACGTTGTGAGTTGGATA
GTTGTGGAAAGAGTCAAATGGCTCTCCTCAAGCGTATTCAACAAGGGGCTGAAGGATGCCCAGAAGGTAC
CCCATTGTATGGGATCTGATCTGGGGCCTCGGTGCACATGCTTTACATGTGTTTAGTCGAGGTTAAAAAA
ACGTCTAGGCCCCCCGAACCACGGGGACGTGGTTTTCCTTTGAAAAACACGATAATACCATGGTGAGCAT
GGACGAGGAGGATAACATGGCCATCATCAAGGAGTTCATGCGCTTCAAGGTGCACATGGAGGGCTCCGTG
AACGGCCACGAGTTCGAGATCGAGGGCGAGGGCGAGGGCCGCCCCTACGAGGGCACCCAGACCGCCAAGC
TGAAGGTGACCAAGGGTGGCCCCCTGCCCTTCGCCTGGGACATCCTGTCCCCTCAGTTCATGTACGGCTC
CAAGGCCTACGTGAAGCACCCCGCCGACATCCCCGACTACTTGAAGCTGTCCTTCCCCGAGGGCTTCAAG
TGGGAGCGCGTGATGAACTTCGAGGACGGCGGCGTGGTGACCGTGACCCAGGACTCCTCCCTGCAGGACG
GCGAGTTCATCTACAAGGTGAAGCTGCGCGGCACCAACTTCCCCTCCGACGGCCCCGTAATGCAGAAGAA
GACCATGGGCTGGGAGGCCTCCTCCGAGCGGATGTACCCCGAGGACGGCGCCCTGAAGGGCGAGATCAAG
CAGAGGCTGAAGCTGAAGGACGGCGGCCACTACGACGCTGAGGTCAAGACCACCTACAAGGCCAAGAAGC
CCGTGCAGCTGCCCGGCGCCTACAACGTCAACATCAAGTTGGACATCACCTCCCACAACGAGGACTACAC
CATCGTGGAACAGTACGAACGCGCCGAGGGCCGCCACTCCACCGGCGGCATGGACGAGCTGTACAAGTAA
AGCGGCCGCGACTCTAGAGTCGAGTTTAAACCTGGAAAAACATGGAGCAATCACAAGTAGCAATACAGCA
GCTACCAATGCTGATTGTGCCTGGCTAGAAGCACAAGAGGAGGAGGAGGTGGGTTTTCCAGTCACACCTC
AGACAATCAACCTCTGGATTACAAAATTTGTGAAAGATTGACTGGTATTCTTAACTATGTTGCTCCTTTT
ACGCTATGTGGATACGCTGCTTTAATGCCTTTGTATCATGCTATTGCTTCCCGTATGGCTTTCATTTTCT
CCTCCTTGTATAAATCCTGGTTGCTGTCTCTTTATGAGGAGTTGTGGCCCGTTGTCAGGCAACGTGGCGT
GGTGTGCACTGTGTTTGCTGACGCAACCCCCACTGGTTGGGGCATTGCCACCACCTGTCAGCTCCTTTCC
GGGACTTTCGCTTTCCCCCTCCCTATTGCCACGGCGGAACTCATCGCCGCCTGCCTTGCCCGCTGCTGGA
CAGGGGCTCGGCTGTTGGGCACTGACAATTCCGTGGTGTTGTCGGGGAAGCTGACGTCCTTTCCATGGCT
GCTCGCCTGTGTTGCCACCTGGATTCTGCGCGGGACGTCCTTCTGCTACGTCCCTTCGGCCCTCAATCCA
GCGGACCTTCCTTCCCGCGGCCTGCTGCCGGCTCTGCGGCCTCTTCCGCGTCTTCGCCTTCGCCCTCAGA
CGAGTCGGATCTCCCTTTGGGCCGCCTCCCCGCCTGGAATTCGAGCTCGGTACCTTTAAGACCAATGACT
TACAAGGCAGCTGTAGATCTTAGCCACTTTTTAAAAGAAAAGGGGGGACTGGAAGGGCTAATTCACTCCC
AACGAAGACAAGATATCCTTGATCTGTGGATCTACCACACACAAGGCTACTTCCCTGATTGGCAGAACTA
CACACCAGGGCCAGGGATCAGATATCCACTGACCTTTGGATGGTGCTACAAGCTAGTACCAGTTGAGCAA
GAGAAGGTAGAAGAAGCCAATGAAGGAGAGAACACCCGCTTGTTACACCCTGTGAGCCTGCATGGGATGG
ATGACCCGGAGAGAGAAGTATTAGAGTGGAGGTTTGACAGCCGCCTAGCATTTCATCACATGGCCCGAGA
GCTGCATCCGGACTGTACTGGGTCTCTCTGGTTAGACCAGATCTGAGCCTGGGAGCTCTCTGGCTAACTA
GGGAACCCACTGCTTAAGCCTCAATAAAGCTTGCCTTGAGTGCTTCAAGTAGTGTGTGCCCGTCTGTTGT
GTGACTCTGGTAACTAGAGATCCCTCAGACCCTTTTAGTCAGTGTGGAAAATCTCTAGCAGGGCCGCTTT
AAACCCGCTGATCAGCCTCGACTGTGCCTTCTAGTTGCCAGCCATCTGTTGTTTGCCCCTCCCCCGTGCC
TTCCTTGACCCTGGAAGGTGCCACTCCCACTGTCCTTTCCTAATAAAATGAGGAAATTGCATCGCATTGT
CTGAGTAGGTGTCATTCTATTCTGGGGGGTGGGGTGGGGCAGGACAGCAAGGGGGAGGATTGGGAAGACA
ATAGCAGGCATGCTGGGGATGCGGTGGGCTCTATGGCTTCTGAGGCGGAAAGAACCAGCTGGGGCTCTAG
GGGGTATCCCC
[124 nt withheld, positions 6452-6575]
C
[91 nt withheld, positions 6577-6667]
A
[49 nt withheld, positions 6669-6717]
CCTTTGACGTTGGAGTCCACGTTCTTT
[37 nt withheld, positions 6745-6781]
ACCCTATCTCGGTCTATTCTTTTGATTTATAAGGGATTTTGCCGATTTCGGCCTATTGGTTAAAAAATGA
GCTGATTTAACAAAAATTTAACGCGAATTAATTCTGTGGAATGTGTGTCAGTTAGGGTGTGGAAAGTCCC
CAGGCTCCCCAGCAGGCAGAAGTATGCAAAGCATGCATCTCAATTAGTCAGCAACCAGGTGTGGAAAGTC
CCCAGGCTCCCCAGCAGGCAGAAGTATGCAAAGCATGCATCTCAATTAGTCAGCAACCATAGTCCCGCCC
CTAACTCCGCCCATCCCGCCCCTAACTCCGCCCAGTTCCGCCCATTCTCCGCCCCATGGCTGACTAATTT
TTTTTATTTATGCAGAGGCCGAGGCCGCCTCTGCCTCTGAGCTATTCCAGAAGTAGTGAGGAGGCTTTTT
TGGAGGCCTAGGCTTTTGCAAAAAGCTCCCGGGAGCTTGTATATCCATTTTCGGATCTGATCAGCACGTG
TTGACAATTAATCATCGGCATAGTATATCGGCATAGTATAATACGACAAGGTGAGGAACTAAACCATGGC
CAAGTTGACCAGTGCCGTTCCGGTGCTCACCGCGCGCGACGTCGCCGGAGCGGTCGAGTTCTGGACCGAC
CGGCTCGGGTTCTCCCGGGACTTCGTGGAGGACGACTTCGCCGGTGTGGTCCGGGACGACGTGACCCTGT
TCATCAGCGCGGTCCAGGACCAGGTGGTGCCGGACAACACCCTGGCCTGGGTGTGGGTGCGCGGCCTGGA
CGAGCTGTACGCCGAGTGGTCGGAGGTCGTGTCCACGAACTTCCGGGACGCCTCCGGGCCGGCCATGACC
GAGATCGGCGAGCAGCCGTGGGGGCGGGAGTTCGCCCTGCGCGACCCGGCCGGCAACTGCGTGCACTTCG
TGGCCGAGGAGCAGGACTGACACGTGCTACGAGATTTCGATTCCACCGCCGCCTTCTATGAAAGGTTGGG
CTTCGGAATCGTTTTCCGGGACGCCGGCTGGATGATCCTCCAGCGCGGGGATCTCATGCTGGAGTTCTTC
GCCCACCCCAACTTGTTTATTGCAGCTTATAATGGTTACAAATAAAGCAATAGCATCACAAATTTCACAA
ATAAAGCATTTTTTTCACTGCATTCTAGTTGTGGTTTGTCCAAACTCATCAATGTATCTTATCATGTCTG
TATACCGTCGACCTCTAGCTAGAGCTTGGCGTAATCATGGTCATAGCTGTTTCCTGTGTGAAATTGTTAT
CCGCTCACAATTCCACACAACATACGAGCCGGAAGCATAAAGTGTAAAGCCTGGGGTGCCTAATGAGTGA
GCTAACTCACATTAATTGCGTTGCGCTCACTGCCCGCTTTCCAGTCGGGAAACCTGTCGTGCCAGCTGCA
TTAATGAATCGGCCAACGCGCGGGGAGAGGCGGTTTGCGTATTGGGCGCTCTTCCGCTTCCTCGCTCACT
GACTCGCTGCGCTCGGTCGTTCGGCTGCGGCGAGCGGTATCAGCTCACTCAAAGGCGGTAATACGGTTAT
CCACAGAATCAGGGGATAACGCAGGAAAGAACATGTGAGCAAAAGGCCAGCAAAAGGCCAGGAACCGTAA
AAAGGCCGCGTTGCTGGCGTTTTTCCATAGGCTCCGCCCCCCTGACGAGCATCACAAAAATCGACGCTCA
AGTCAGAGGTGGCGAAACCCGACAGGACTATAAAGATACCAGGCGTTTCCCCCTGGAAGCTCCCTCGTGC
GCTCTCCTGTTCCGACCCTGCCGCTTACCGGATACCTGTCCGCCTTTCTCCCTTCGGGAAGCGTGGCGCT
TTCTCATAGCTCACGCTGTAGGTATCTCAGTTCGGTGTAGGTCGTTCGCTCCAAGCTGGGCTGTGTGCAC
GAACCCCCCGTTCAGCCCGACCGCTGCGCCTTATCCGGTAACTATCGTCTTGAGTCCAACCCGGTAAGAC
ACGACTTATCGCCACTGGCAGCAGCCACTGGTAACAGGATTAGCAGAGCGAGGTATGTAGGCGGTGCTAC
AGAGTTCTTGAAGTGGTGGCCTAACTACGGCTACACTAGAAGAACAGTATTTGGTATCTGCGCTCTGCTG
AAGCCAGTTACCTTCGGAAAAAGAGTTGGTAGCTCTTGATCCGGCAAACAAACCACCGCTGGTAGCGGTG
GTTTTTTTGTTTGCAAGCAGCAGATTACGCGCAGAAAAAAAGGATCTCAAGAAGATCCTTTGATCTTTTC
TACGGGGTCTGACGCTCAGTGGAACGAAAACTCACGTTAAGGGATTTTGGTCATGAGATTATCAAAAAGG
ATCTTCACCTAGATCCTTTTAAATTAAAAATGAAGTTTTAAATCAATCTAAAGTATATATGAGTAAACTT
GGTCTGACAGTTACCAATGCTTAATCAGTGAGGCACCTATCTCAGCGATCTGTCTATTTCGTTCATCCAT
AGTTGCCTGACTCCCCGTCGTGTAGATAACTACGATACGGGAGGGCTTACCATCTGGCCCCAGTGCTGCA
ATGATACCGCGAGACCCACGCTCACCGGCTCCAGATTTATCAGCAATAAACCAGCCAGCCGGAAGGGCCG
AGCGCAGAAGTGGTCCTGCAACTTTATCCGCCTCCATCCAGTCTATTAATTGTTGCCGGGAAGCTAGAGT
AAGTAGTTCGCCAGTTAATAGTTTGCGCAACGTTGTTGCCATTGCTACAGGCATCGTGGTGTCACGCTCG
TCGTTTGGTATGGCTTCATTCAGCTCCGGTTCCCAACGATCAAGGCGAGTTACATGATCCCCCATGTTGT
GCAAAAAAGCGGTTAGCTCCTTCGGTCCTCCGATCGTTGTCAGAAGTAAGTTGGCCGCAGTGTTATCACT
CATGGTTATGGCAGCACTGCATAATTCTCTTACTGTCATGCCATCCGTAAGATGCTTTTCTGTGACTGGT
GAGTACTCAACCAAGTCATTCTGAGAATAGTGTATGCGGCGACCGAGTTGCTCTTGCCCGGCGTCAATAC
GGGATAATACCGCGCCACATAGCAGAACTTTAAAAGTGCTCATCATTGGAAAACGTTCTTCGGGGCGAAA
ACTCTCAAGGATCTTACCGCTGTTGAGATCCAGTTCGATGTAACCCACTCGTGCACCCAACTGATCTTCA
GCATCTTTTACTTTCACCAGCGTTTCTGGGTGAGCAAAAACAGGAAGGCAAAATGCCGCAAAAAAGGGAA
TAAGGGCGACACGGAAATGTTGAATACTCATACTCTTCCTTTTTCAATATTATTGAAGCATTTATCAGGG
TTATTGTCTCATGAGCGGATACATATTTGAATGTATTTAGAAAAATAAACAAATAGGGGTTCCGCGCACA
TTTCCCCGAAAAGTGCCACCTGACGTC
Features (pLannotate 1.2.2; 34 found; start..end, strand, type, name):
     28..80      -  misc_feature   bom (fragment): basis of mobility region from pBR322
    235..614     +  enhancer       CMV enhancer: human cytomegalovirus immediate early enhancer
    615..814     +  promoter       CMV promoter: human cytomegalovirus (CMV) immediate early promoter
    832..1012    +  LTR            5' LTR (truncated): truncated 5' long terminal repeat (LTR) from HIV-1
   1059..1184    +  misc_feature   HIV-1 Ψ: packaging signal of human immunodeficiency virus type 1
   1168..1531    +  CDS            HIV-1 gag (fragment): gag protein from human immunodeficiency virus 1; gag
   1677..1910    +  misc_feature   RRE: The Rev response element (RRE) of HIV-1 allows for Rev-dependent mRNA export from the nucleus to the cytoplasm.
   2287..2387    +  CDS            Rev (fragment): human immunodeficiency virus 1 (HIV-1) Rev protein; rev; enhances nuclear export of unspliced and incompletely spliced viral mRNAs
   2391..2507    +  misc_feature   cPPT/CTS: central polypurine tract and central termination sequence of HIV-1
   2530..2833    +  enhancer       CMV enhancer: human cytomegalovirus immediate early enhancer
   2834..3037    +  promoter       CMV promoter: human cytomegalovirus (CMV) immediate early promoter
   3135..3533    +  CDS            Oxt: NEU1_RAT - Also known as Ot. Experimental evidence at protein level: Swiss-Prot protein existence level 1. Oxytocin causes contraction of the smooth muscle of the uterus and of the mammary gland. Acts by binding to oxytocin receptor (OXTR) (By similarity). From Rattus norvegicus (Rat).
   3557..4117    +  misc_feature   IRES: internal ribosome entry site (IRES) of the encephalomyocarditis virus (EMCV)
   4120..4829    +  CDS            mCherry (fragment): monomeric derivative of DsRed fluorescent protein (Shaner et al., 2004) mammalian codon-optimized
   4853..4972    +  CDS            nef (fragment): NEF_HV1Z2 - Experimental evidence at protein level: Swiss-Prot protein existence level 1. Extracellular Nef protein targets CD4(+) T-lymphocytes for apoptosis by interacting with CXCR4 surface receptors. From Human immunodeficiency virus type 1 group M subtype D (isolate Z2/CDC-Z34) (HIV-1).
   4975..5563    +  misc_feature   WPRE: woodchuck hepatitis virus posttranscriptional regulatory element
   5580..5648    +  CDS            nef (fragment): NEF_HV1Z2 - Experimental evidence at protein level: Swiss-Prot protein existence level 1. Extracellular Nef protein targets CD4(+) T-lymphocytes for apoptosis by interacting with CXCR4 surface receptors. From Human immunodeficiency virus type 1 group M subtype D (isolate Z2/CDC-Z34) (HIV-1).
   5650..5962    +  LTR            5' LTR (fragment): 5' long terminal repeat (LTR) from HIV-1
   5970..6150    +  LTR            5' LTR (truncated): truncated 5' long terminal repeat (LTR) from HIV-1
   6182..6406    +  polyA_signal   bGH poly(A) signal: bovine growth hormone polyadenylation signal
   6410..6431    +  promoter       SV40 promoter (fragment): SV40 enhancer and early promoter
   6452..6880    +  rep_origin     f1 ori (sequence partly withheld): f1 bacteriophage origin of replication; arrow indicates direction of (+) strand synthesis
   6894..7223    +  promoter       SV40 promoter: SV40 enhancer and early promoter
   7271..7318    +  promoter       EM7 promoter: synthetic bacterial promoter&nbsp
   7337..7711    +  CDS            BleoR: antibiotic-binding protein; Sh ble from Streptoalloteichus hindustanus; confers resistance to bleomycin, phleomycin, and Zeocin™
   7721..7846    +  CDS            ble (fragment): BLE_KLEPN - Experimental evidence at protein level: Swiss-Prot protein existence level 1. Binding protein with a strong affinity to the bleomycin family of antibiotics. Binds to CL990; an antimitotic-antibiotic compound. From Klebsiella pneumoniae.
   7841..7962    +  polyA_signal   SV40 poly(A) signal: SV40 polyadenylation signal
   8035..8051    -  protein_bind   lac operator: The lac repressor binds to the lac operator to inhibit transcription in E. coli. This inhibition can be relieved by adding lactose or isopropyl-β-D-thiogalactopyranoside (IPTG). lac repressor encoded by lacI
   8059..8089    -  promoter       lac promoter: promoter for the E. coli lac operon
   8104..8125    -  protein_bind   CAP binding site: CAP binding activates transcription in the presence of cAMP. E. coli catabolite activator protein
   8138..8230    -  CDS            lacI (fragment): lac repressor; lacI; The lac repressor binds to the lac operator to inhibit transcription in E. coli. This inhibition can be relieved by adding lactose or isopropyl-β-D-thiogalactopyranoside (IPTG).
   8413..9001    -  rep_origin     ori: high-copy-number ColE1/pMB1/pBR322/pUC origin of replication
   9172..10032   -  CDS            AmpR: β-lactamase; bla; confers resistance to ampicillin, carbenicillin, and related antibiotics
  10033..10137   -  promoter       AmpR promoter: bla
