[The description below was written by a language model from this plasmid's Addgene catalogue record and pLannotate feature annotations shown in this document.]
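Description:
pCSC-CMV-HA-Ast-3-NP-1-IRES-mCherry is a 10.2 kb HIV-1-based lentiviral transfer plasmid built on the pCSC backbone for mammalian expression. It is maintained in E. coli through a ColE1/pUC-type origin and an ampicillin resistance gene; the catalogue lists it as low copy and grown in a recombination-deficient strain, as is common for plasmids with repeated LTRs. The backbone also carries an f1 origin and an SV40/EM7-driven bleomycin/Zeocin resistance cassette located outside the viral genome. A hybrid CMV enhancer/promoter fused to a truncated 5' LTR drives genomic RNA production in packaging cells. It is followed by the Ψ packaging signal with a partial gag sequence, the RRE for Rev-dependent export, and the cPPT/CTS. WPRE, the 3' LTR region and a bGH polyadenylation signal sit downstream of the payload.

The payload is a bicistronic cassette under an internal CMV promoter. The catalogue purpose line refers to a "CSC promoter", but the promoter field and the feature table both indicate CMV. The first cistron encodes an N-terminally HA-tagged Drosophila allatostatin-3 peptide (from AstA) fused to neurophysin-1. The annotation tool identifies this reading frame only as rat oxytocin/neurophysin-1 precursor sequence, which suggests the insect peptide is presented within that neuropeptide precursor scaffold, although the record does not spell out the design. An EMCV IRES then directs translation of mCherry to mark transduced cells. The depositor notes K4M and G5D substitutions in mCherry that do not affect function. The associated publication describes a chemogenetic tool for functional neural circuit analysis, so the construct's likely role is to supply a genetically encoded allatostatin ligand for that system.
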