Addgene plasmid #159631: pCSC-CMV-HA-Ast-3-NP-1-IRES-mCherry
Purpose: expresses HA Allatostatin-3, Neurophysin-1, IRES mCherry under the CSC promoter
Depositing lab: Andrew Allen & Ross Bathgate. Depositing organization: Florey Institute of Neuroscience and Mental Health. Publication: A Chemogenetic Tool that Enables Functional Neural Circuit Analysis. Ngo HB, Melo MR, Layfield S, Connelly AA, Bassi JK, Xie L, Menuet C, McDougall SJ, Bathgate RAD, Allen AM. Cell Rep. 2020 Sep 15;32(11):108139. doi: 10.1016/j.celrep.2020.108139. PubMed 32937120.
Backbone
  Vector backbone: pCSC
  Backbone size w/o insert (bp): 8472
  Total vector size (bp): 10168
  Vector type: Mammalian Expression, Lentiviral
Growth in bacteria
  Bacterial resistance: Ampicillin, 100 μg/mL
  Growth temperature: 37°C
  Growth strain: NEB Stable
  Copy number: Low Copy
Gene/Insert
  Gene/Insert name: Ast (alt name: Allatostatin-3, Ast,)
  Species: D. melanogaster (fly)
  Insert size (bp): 1700
  GenBank ID: AE014297.3
  Entrez Gene: AstA (a.k.a. Dmel_CG13633, ALLS, AS, ASA, AST, AST-1, AST-3, AST-4, AST-A, Allatostatin A1, Allatostatin A2, Allatostatin A3, Allatostatin A4, Ast, Ast-A, AstA-1, AstA-2, AstA-3, AstA-4, AstA1, AstA2, AstA4, BcDNA:RE16553, CG13633, DAP, DAP-A, DST-1A, DST-2A, DST-3A, DST-4A, Dmel\CG13633, Drm-AST-1, Drm-AST-2, Drm-AST-3, Drm-AST-4, Drm-AST-A, ast)
  Promoter: CMV promoter
  Tag / fusion protein: HA (N terminal on insert); neurophysin-1 (C terminal on insert); IRES (C terminal on insert); mCherry (C terminal on insert)
  Cloning method: Restriction Enzyme; 5′ cloning site BamHI (not destroyed); 3′ cloning site XhoI or XbaI (not destroyed)
  Sequencing primers: 5′ HA F: TACCCATACGACGTCCCAGA; 3′ mCherry R: TTGGTCACCTTCAGCTTGG
Terms and licenses: Academic/Nonprofit Terms; Industry Terms: Not Available to Industry
Depositor comments: Please note: Plasmid contains K4M and G5D mutations in mCherry. These mutations do not affect plasmid function.
How to cite: pCSC-CMV-HA-Ast-3-NP-1-IRES-mCherry was a gift from Andrew Allen & Ross Bathgate (Addgene plasmid # 159631 ; http://n2t.net/addgene:159631 ; RRID:Addgene_159631)
